>Addgene plasmid #100402 | pCMV_mEm_4GS_LF82_139 | addgene full sequence | sequence record 209390 | Addgene NGS Result
CATATGCGGTGTGAAATACCGCACAGATGCGTAAGGAGAAAATACCGCATCAGGCGCCATTCGCCATTCA
GGCTGCGCAACTGTTGGGAAGGGCGATCGGTGCGGGCCTCTTCGCTATTACGCCAGCTGGCGAAAGGGGG
ATGTGCTGCAAGGCGATTAAGTTGGGTAACGCCAGGGTTTTCCCAGTCACGACGTTGTAAAACGACGGCC
AGTGAGTTCGAGCTTGCATGCCTGCAGGTCGTTACATAACTTACGGTAAATGGCCCGCCTGGCTGACCGC
CCAACGACCCCCGCCCATTGACGTCAATAATGACGTATGTTCCCATAGTAACGCCAATAGGGACTTTCCA
TTGACGTCAATGGGTGGAGTATTTACGGTAAACTGCCCACTTGGCAGTACATCAAGTGTATCATATGCCA
AGTACGCCCCCTATTGACGTCAATGACGGTAAATGGCCCGCCTGGCATTATGCCCAGTACATGACCTTAT
GGGACTTTCCTACTTGGCAGTACATCTACGTATTAGTCATCGCTATTACCATGGTGATGCGGTTTTGGCA
GTACATCAATGGGCGTGGATAGCGGTTTGACTCACGGGGATTTCCAAGTCTCCACCCCATTGACGTCAAT
GGGAGTTTGTTTTGGCACCAAAATCAACGGGACTTTCCAAAATGTCGTAACAACTCCGCCCCATTGACGC
AAATGGGCGGTAGGCGTGTACGGTGGGAGGTCTATATAAGCAGAGCTCGTTTAGTGAACCGTCAGATCGC
CTGGAGACGCCATCCACGCTGTTTTGACCTCCATAGAAGACACCGGGACCGATCCAGCCTCCGGACTCTA
GAGGATCCGGTACTAGAGGAACTGAAAAACCAGAAAGTTAACTGGTAAGTTTAGTCTTTTTGTCTTTTAT
TTCAGGTCCCGGATCCGGTGGTGGTGCAAATCAAAGAACTGCTCCTCAGTGGATGTTGCCTTTACTTCTA
GGCCTGTACGGAAGTGTTACTTCTGCTCTAAAAGCTGCGGAATTGTACCCGCGGGCCCACCATGGTGAGC
AAGGGCGAGGAGCTGTTCACCGGGGTGGTGCCCATCCTGGTCGAGCTGGACGGCGACGTAAACGGCCACA
AGTTCAGCGTGTCCGGCGAGGGCGAGGGCGATGCCACCTACGGCAAGCTGACCCTGAAGTTCATCTGCAC
CACCGGCAAGCTGCCCGTGCCCTGGCCCACCCTCGTGACCACCTTGACCTACGGCGTGCAGTGCTTCGCC
CGCTACCCCGACCACATGAAGCAGCACGACTTCTTCAAGTCCGCCATGCCCGAAGGCTACGTCCAGGAGC
GCACCATCTTCTTCAAGGACGACGGCAACTACAAGACCCGCGCCGAGGTGAAGTTCGAGGGCGACACCCT
GGTGAACCGCATCGAGCTGAAGGGCATCGACTTCAAGGAGGACGGCAACATCCTGGGGCACAAGCTGGAG
TACAACTACAACAGCCACAAGGTCTATATCACCGCCGACAAGCAGAAGAACGGCATCAAGGTGAACTTCA
AGACCCGCCACAACATCGAGGACGGCAGCGTGCAGCTCGCCGACCACTACCAGCAGAACACCCCCATCGG
CGACGGCCCCGTGCTGCTGCCCGACAACCACTACCTGAGCACCCAGTCCAAGCTGAGCAAAGACCCCAAC
GAGAAGCGCGATCACATGGTCCTGCTGGAGTTCGTGACCGCCGCCGGGATCACTCTCGGCATGGACGAGC
TGTACAAGCGAATTGGTGGAGGGGGCGGTTCCGGTGGCGGAGGTTCCCGAATTCGTCGACGGAGATCTGA
TATGAAGAGGATTATCGGCGTCGTTGCTGGCGCTATATTGTTATCTGGGTGCGCAACTATTGTTGGTGAC
GAAACACAGCTTGTGCAAGTGAACAGCAATCCTTCCGGTGCGAGCTTTAAGGTAAAAGACGAATCCGGCG
TGATTGTTGCGCAAGGTAAGACTCCGCAAGGAGTAACTCTTGCCAAGTCAGATGGTAGTTATTTTGGCAA
AAAGAGCTACCAGATCACTATGGAAAAGGATGGGTACGAACCAGTTACCCTGCCAATCAAAGCCAATGCT
AATGGTTGGTATATTGGTGGAAACCTTGTGTTTGGTGGGTTAATTGGTTGGCTTGCTGTAGATCCTTTTA
ATGGTGGGATGTATACCTTGAAGCCAAAAGAGGCAAACGCATCTCTTATACCATCAACAAAGCAAGACTG
AATCGGTACCCTCGAGAAGCTTGCGGCCGCGGGGATCCAGACATGATAAGATACATTGATGAGTTTGGAC
AAACCACAACTAGAATGCAGTGAAAAAAATGCTTTATTTGTGAAATTTGTGATGCTATTGCTTTATTTGT
AACCATTATAAGCTGCAATAAACAAGTTAACAACAACAATTGCATTCATTTTATGTTTCAGGTTCAGGGG
GAGGTGTGGGAGGTTTTTTCGGATCCTCTAGAGTCGATCTGCAGGCATGCTAGCTTGGCGTAATCATGGT
CATAGCTGTTTCCTGTGTGAAATTGTTATCCGCTCACAATTCCACACAACATACGAGCCGGAAGCATAAA
GTGTAAAGCCTGGGGTGCCTAATGAGTGAGCTAACTCACATTAATTGCGTTGCGCTCACTGCCCGCTTTC
CAGTCGGGAAACCTGTCGTGCCAGCTGCATTAATGAATCGGCCAACGCGCGGGGAGAGGCGGTTTGCGTA
TTGGGCGCTCTTCCGCTTCCTCGCTCACTGACTCGCTGCGCTCGGTCGTTCGGCTGCGGCGAGCGGTATC
AGCTCACTCAAAGGCGGTAATACGGTTATCCACAGAATCAGGGGATAACGCAGGAAAGAACATGTGAGCA
AAAGGCCAGCAAAAGGCCAGGAACCGTAAAAAGGCCGCGTTGCTGGCGTTTTTCCATAGGCTCCGCCCCC
CTGACGAGCATCACAAAAATCGACGCTCAAGTCAGAGGTGGCGAAACCCGACAGGACTATAAAGATACCA
GGCGTTTCCCCCTGGAAGCTCCCTCGTGCGCTCTCCTGTTCCGACCCTGCCGCTTACCGGATACCTGTCC
GCCTTTCTCCCTTCGGGAAGCGTGGCGCTTTCTCATAGCTCACGCTGTAGGTATCTCAGTTCGGTGTAGG
TCGTTCGCTCCAAGCTGGGCTGTGTGCACGAACCCCCCGTTCAGCCCGACCGCTGCGCCTTATCCGGTAA
CTATCGTCTTGAGTCCAACCCGGTAAGACACGACTTATCGCCACTGGCAGCAGCCACTGGTAACAGGATT
AGCAGAGCGAGGTATGTAGGCGGTGCTACAGAGTTCTTGAAGTGGTGGCCTAACTACGGCTACACTAGAA
GAACAGTATTTGGTATCTGCGCTCTGCTGAAGCCAGTTACCTTCGGAAAAAGAGTTGGTAGCTCTTGATC
CGGCAAACAAACCACCGCTGGTAGCGGTGGTTTTTTTGTTTGCAAGCAGCAGATTACGCGCAGAAAAAAA
GGATCTCAAGAAGATCCTTTGATCTTTTCTACGGGGTCTGACGCTCAGTGGAACGAAAACTCACGTTAAG
GGATTTTGGTCATGAGATTATCAAAAAGGATCTTCACCTAGATCCTTTTAAATTAAAAATGAAGTTTTAA
ATCAATCTAAAGTATATATGAGTAAACTTGGTCTGACAGTTACCAATGCTTAATCAGTGAGGCACCTATC
TCAGCGATCTGTCTATTTCGTTCATCCATAGTTGCCTGACTCCCCGTCGTGTAGATAACTACGATACGGG
AGGGCTTACCATCTGGCCCCAGTGCTGCAATGATACCGCGAGACCCACGCTCACCGGCTCCAGATTTATC
AGCAATAAACCAGCCAGCCGGAAGGGCCGAGCGCAGAAGTGGTCCTGCAACTTTATCCGCCTCCATCCAG
TCTATTAATTGTTGCCGGGAAGCTAGAGTAAGTAGTTCGCCAGTTAATAGTTTGCGCAACGTTGTTGCCA
TTGCTACAGGCATCGTGGTGTCACGCTCGTCGTTTGGTATGGCTTCATTCAGCTCCGGTTCCCAACGATC
AAGGCGAGTTACATGATCCCCCATGTTGTGCAAAAAAGCGGTTAGCTCCTTCGGTCCTCCGATCGTTGTC
AGAAGTAAGTTGGCCGCAGTGTTATCACTCATGGTTATGGCAGCACTGCATAATTCTCTTACTGTCATGC
CATCCGTAAGATGCTTTTCTGTGACTGGTGAGTACTCAACCAAGTCATTCTGAGAATAGTGTATGCGGCG
ACCGAGTTGCTCTTGCCCGGCGTCAATACGGGATAATACCGCGCCACATAGCAGAACTTTAAAAGTGCTC
ATCATTGGAAAACGTTCTTCGGGGCGAAAACTCTCAAGGATCTTACCGCTGTTGAGATCCAGTTCGATGT
AACCCACTCGTGCACCCAACTGATCTTCAGCATCTTTTACTTTCACCAGCGTTTCTGGGTGAGCAAAAAC
AGGAAGGCAAAATGCCGCAAAAAAGGGAATAAGGGCGACACGGAAATGTTGAATACTCATACTCTTCCTT
TTTCAATATTATTGAAGCATTTATCAGGGTTATTGTCTCATGAGCGGATACATATTTGAATGTATTTAGA
AAAATAAACAAATAGGGGTTCCGCGCACATTTCCCCGAAAAGTGCCACCTGACGTCTAAGAAACCATTAT
TATCATGACATTAACCTATAAAAATAGGCGTATCACGAGGCCCTTTCGTCTCGCGCGTTTCGGTGATGAC
GGTGAAAACCTCTGACACATGCAGCTCCCGGAGACGGTCACAGCTTGTCTGTAAGCGGATGCCGGGAGCA
GACAAGCCCGTCAGGGCGCGTCAGCGGGTGTTGGCGGGTGTCGGGGCTGGCTTAACTATGCGGCATCAGA
GCAGATTGTACTGAGAGTGCAC
Features (pLannotate 1.2.2; 16 found; start..end, strand, type, name):
     60..215     -  CDS            lacZα (fragment): LacZα fragment of β-galactosidase; lacZ fragment
    221..241     -  misc_feature   MCS (fragment): pUC18/19 multiple cloning site
    240..543     +  enhancer       CMV enhancer: human cytomegalovirus immediate early enhancer
    544..747     +  promoter       CMV promoter: human cytomegalovirus (CMV) immediate early promoter
    885..981     +  intron         SV40 intron: modified SV40 intron with splice donor and acceptor sites
   1042..1758    +  CDS            mEmerald: mEmerald is a basic (constitutively fluorescent) green fluorescent protein published in 1998, derived from Aequorea victoria. It is reported to be a very rapidly-maturing monomer with moderate acid sensitivity.
   2274..2408    -  polyA_signal   SV40 poly(A) signal: SV40 polyadenylation signal
   2543..2559    -  protein_bind   lac operator: The lac repressor binds to the lac operator to inhibit transcription in E. coli. This inhibition can be relieved by adding lactose or isopropyl-β-D-thiogalactopyranoside (IPTG). lac repressor encoded by lacI
   2567..2597    -  promoter       lac promoter: promoter for the E. coli lac operon
   2612..2633    -  protein_bind   CAP binding site: CAP binding activates transcription in the presence of cAMP. E. coli catabolite activator protein
   2646..2738    -  CDS            lacI (fragment): lac repressor; lacI; The lac repressor binds to the lac operator to inhibit transcription in E. coli. This inhibition can be relieved by adding lactose or isopropyl-β-D-thiogalactopyranoside (IPTG).
   2921..3509    -  rep_origin     ori: high-copy-number ColE1/pMB1/pBR322/pUC origin of replication
   3680..4540    -  CDS            AmpR: β-lactamase; bla; confers resistance to ampicillin, carbenicillin, and related antibiotics
   4541..4645    -  promoter       AmpR promoter: bla
   4740..4775    +  CDS            rop (fragment): Rop protein, which maintains plasmids at low copy number; rop
   4877..54      +  misc_feature   bom (fragment) (across the origin): basis of mobility region from pBR322
