[The description below was written by a language model from this plasmid's Addgene catalogue record and pLannotate feature annotations shown in this document.]
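Description:
pCMV_mEm_4GS_LF82_139 is a mammalian expression plasmid of about 4.9 kb built on a pUC-derived pCMV backbone. It produces the protein encoded by the LF82_139 coding sequence of E. coli strain LF82 as a fusion to the green fluorescent protein mEmerald. In bacteria it replicates from a high-copy ColE1/pUC-type origin and is selected with ampicillin through the β-lactamase gene and its native promoter. Fragments of lacZα, the lac promoter/operator region, lacI, rop and bom are also annotated. These appear to be leftovers of the cloning-vector ancestry rather than functional parts of the design. No mammalian selection marker is annotated, which suggests the plasmid is suited to transient transfection.

The expression cassette starts with the human cytomegalovirus immediate-early enhancer and promoter, followed by a modified SV40 intron that supplies splice donor and acceptor sites to aid transcript processing. The mEmerald open reading frame comes next and sits at the N-terminus of the fusion. The 420 bp LF82_139 insert was introduced downstream by ligation-independent cloning and lies in the unannotated interval between mEmerald and the SV40 polyadenylation signal. The "4GS" in the name suggests a glycine-serine linker between the two parts, but the record does not describe it explicitly.

According to the associated publication, the plasmid belongs to a collection used in a multi-phenotypic imaging screen. In that screen, candidate bacterial effectors were expressed exogenously in HeLa cells. The fluorescent tag marks transfected cells and shows where the bacterial protein localises while cellular phenotypes are scored. The record gives no function for LF82_139 itself.
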