Addgene plasmid #100402: pCMV_mEm_4GS_LF82_139
Purpose: Mammalian expression of E. coli LF82_139 CDS fused to mEmerald
Depositing lab: Alan Huett. Depositing organization: University of Nottingham. Publication: A multi-phenotypic imaging screen to identify bacterial effectors by exogenous expression in a HeLa cell line. Collins A, Huett A. Sci Data. 2018 May 15;5:180081. doi: 10.1038/sdata.2018.81. PubMed 29762554.
Backbone
  Vector backbone: pCMV
  Backbone size w/o insert (bp): 4502
  Vector type: Mammalian Expression
Growth in bacteria
  Bacterial resistance: Ampicillin, 100 μg/mL
  Growth temperature: 37°C
  Growth strain: XL1 Blue
  Copy number: High Copy
Gene/Insert
  Gene/Insert name: LF82_139
  Insert size (bp): 420
  Promoter: CMV
  Tag / fusion protein: mEmerald (N terminal on backbone)
  Cloning method: Ligation Independent Cloning
  Sequencing primers: 5′ ACTTCTGCTCTAAAAGCTGCGG; 3′ CACTGCATTCTAGTTGTGGTTTGTC
Terms and licenses: Academic/Nonprofit Terms; Industry Terms: Not Available to Industry
How to cite: pCMV_mEm_4GS_LF82_139 was a gift from Alan Huett (Addgene plasmid # 100402 ; http://n2t.net/addgene:100402 ; RRID:Addgene_100402)
