>Addgene plasmid #100402 | pCMV_mEm_4GS_LF82_139 | depositor partial sequence | sequence record 183721 | Sequence across LF82 gene insert region
CTCGGCATGGACGAGCTGTACAAGCGAATTGGTGGAGGGGGCGGTTCCGGTGGCGGAGGTTCCCGAATTC
GTCGACGGAGATCTGATATGAAGAGGATTATCGGCGTCGTTGCTGGCGCTATATTGTTATCTGGGTGCGC
AACTATTGTTGGTGACGAAACACAGCTTGTGCAAGTGAACAGCAATCCTTCCGGTGCGAGCTTTAAGGTA
AAAGACGAATCCGGCGTGATTGTTGCGCAAGGTAAGACTCCGCAAGGAGTAACTCTTGCCAAGTCAGATG
GTAGTTATTTTGGCAAAAAGAGCTACCAGATCACTATGGAAAAGGATGGGTACGAACCAGTTACCCTGCC
AATCAAAGCCAATGCTAATGGTTGGTATATTGGTGGAAACCTTGTGTTTGGTGGGTTAATTGGTTGGCTT
GCTGTAGATCCTTTTAATGGTGGGATGTATACCTTGAAGCCAAAAGAGGCAAACGCATCTCTTATACCAT
CAACAAAGCAAGACTGAATCGGTACCCTCGAGAAGCTTGCGGCCGCGGGGATCCAGACATGATAAGATAC
ATTGATGAGTTTGGACAAACCACAACTAGAATGCAGTGAAAAAAATGCTTTATTTGTGAAATTTGTGATG
CTATTGCTTTATTTGTAACCATTATAAGCTGCAATAAACAAGTTAACAACAACAATTGCATTCATTTTAT
GTTTCAGGTTCAGGGGGAGGTGTGGGGAGGTTTTTTCGGATCCTCTAGAGTCGATCTGCAGGCATGCTAG
CTTGGCGTAATCATGGTCATAGCTGTTTCCTGTGTGAAATTGTTATCCGCTCACAATTCCACACAACATA
CGAGCCGGAAGCATAAAGTGTAAAGCCTGGGGTGCCTAATGAGTGAGCTAACTCACATTAATTGCGTTGC
GCTCACTGCCCGCTTTCCAGTCGGGAAACCTGTCGTGCCAGCTGCATTAATGAATCGGCCAACGCGCGGG
GA
